>Addgene plasmid #78766 | pEGFP-MKRN1 WT | addgene partial sequence | sequence record 149978 | CMV-F 5'-CGCAAATGGGCGGTAGGCGTG-3'
CTGGTTTAGTGAACCGTCAGATCCGCTAGCGCTACCGGTCGCCACCATGGTGAGCAAGGGCGAGGAGCTG
TTCACCGGGGTGGTGCCCATCCTGGTCGAGCTGGACGGCGACGTAAACGGCCACAAGTTCAGCGTGTCCG
GCGAGGGCGAGGGCGATGCCACCTACGGCAAGCTGACCCTGAAGTTCATCTGCACCACCGGCAAGCTGCC
CGTGCCCTGGCCCACCCTCGTGACCACCCTGACCTACGGCGTGCAGTGCTTCAGCCGCTACCCCGACCAC
ATGAAGCAGCACGACTTCTTCAAGTCCGCCATGCCCGAAGGCTACGTCCAGGAGCGCACCATCTTCTTCA
AGGACGACGGCAACTACAAGACCCGCGCCGAGGTGAAGTTCGAGGGCGACACCCTGGTGAACCGCATCGA
GCTGAAGGGCATCGACTTCAAGGAGGACGGCAACATCCTGGGGCACAAGCTGGAGTACAACTACAACAGC
CACAACGTCTATATCATGGCCGACAAGCAGAAGAACGGCATCAAGGTGAACTTCAAGATCCGCCACAACA
TCGAGGACGGCAGCGTGCAGCTCGCCGACCACTACCAGCAGAACACCCCCATCGGCGACGGCCCCGTGCT
GCTGCCCGACAACCACTACCTGAGCACCCAGTCCGCCCTGAGCAAAGACCCCAACGAGAAGCGCGATCAC
ATGGTCCTGCTGGAGTTCGTGACCGCCGCCGGGATCACTCTCGGCATGGACGAGCTGTACAAGTCCGGCC
GGACTCAGATCTCGAGCTCAAGCTTCGAATTCATGGCGGAGGCTGCAACTCCCGGAACAACAGCCACAAC
ATCAGGAGCAGGAGCGGCAGCGGCGACGGCGGCAGCAGCCTCCCCCACCCCGATCCCCACAGTCACCGCC
CCGTCC
