>Addgene plasmid #78766 | pEGFP-MKRN1 WT | addgene partial sequence | sequence record 149979 | EGFP-N 5'-CGTCGCCGTCCAGCTCGACCAG-3'
GCTCCTCGCCCTTGCTCACCATGGTGGCGACCGGTAGCGCTAGCGGATCTGACGGTTCACTAAACCAGCT
CTGCTTATATAGACCTCCCACCGTACACGCCTACCGCCCATTTGCGTCAATGGGGCGGAGTTGTTACGAC
ATTTTGGAAAGTCCCGTTGATTTTGGTGCCAAAACAAACTCCCATTGACGTCAATGGGGTGGAGACTTGG
AAATCCCCGTGAGTCAAACCGCTATCCACGCCCATTGATGTACTGCCAAAACCGCATCACCATGGTAATA
GCGATGACTAATACGTAGATGTACTGCCAAGTAGGAAAGTCCCATAAGGTCATGTACTGGGCATAATGCC
AGGCGGGCCATTTACCGTCATTGACGTCAATAGGGGGCGTACTTGGCATATGATACACTTGATGTACTGC
CAAGTGGGCAGTTTACCGTAAATACTCCACCCATTGACGTCAATGGAAAGTCCCTATTGGCGTTACTATG
GGAACATACGTCATTATTGACGTCAATGGGCGGGGGTCGTTGGGCGGTCAGCCAGGCGGGCCATTTACCG
TAAGTTATGTAACGCGGAACTCCATATATGGGCTATGAACTAATGACCCCGTAATTGATTACTATTAATA
ACTAATGCATGGCGGTAATACGGTTATCCACAGAATCAGGGGATAACGCAGGAAAGAACATGTGAGCAAA
AGGCCAGCAAAAGGCCAGGAACCGTAAAAAGGCCGCGTTGCTGGCGTTTTTCCATAGGCTCCGCCCCCCT
GACGAGCATCACAAAAATCGACGCTCAAGTCAGAGGTGGCGAAACCCGACAGGACTATAAAGATACCAGG
CGTTTCCCCCTGGAAGCTCCCTCGTGCGCTCTCCTGTTCCGACCCTGCCGCTTACCGGATACCTGTCCGC
C
