>Addgene plasmid #78766 | pEGFP-MKRN1 WT | addgene partial sequence | sequence record 151968 | SV40pA-R 5'-GAAATTTGTGATGCTATTGC-3'
AGTTAACAACAACAATTGCATTCATTTTATGTTTCAGGTTCAGGGGGAGGTGTGGGAGGTTTTTTAAAGC
AAGTAAAACCTCTACAAATGTGGTATGGCTGATTATGATCAGTTATCTAGATCCGGTGGATCCCGGGCCC
GCGGTACCGTCGAGCTATAGATCCAAGTCATAAAAATCTTCCAGCTCATCATGAAACAAGTCCCACTCAT
CTTCAGAGTCTGTTAGTTCGTCGTCCCCACCTGCAGCCAAAAGCATAAGCAACATCTCGCCCAGCTCAAA
GGTGACAACCTCTTCTTCATCGTTGTCAAAGGGGTTGCTGTTCTCTCTTTCCTCAATGAGTTCCCAGAAG
TGGTTCCTTCGTTGGGCCCGGTATCTGCTTGATGTTCCCACTTTCTGTCTCTGTGGCTCCTCTCTACGGC
CATCAGGGTACGCATGCTTGTAAAAACAGTTCCCTCCAAATGGGCAGCTCCCACGTCCTTCATCAAAATA
CCTGCACGCCTTGTTGCTCATTGCCTCCTTGTATTTCAGAATGAGTTTCTGCTTCTCTTCTTTCTCCTCC
ACCCAGTACTCACTTGGAATGACAAAGTTAGATGTGATCCGGCATTCTGGGCAGGACTTTATGATCTTGC
TCTCAAATTGCTTAGCACTCCTCCACTTGCGAATGCACTTGAGACAGTAGGTGTGGTTGCAGTTGGAGAG
GATCCCGAAGCGGCGCTCACTGGGGTTGGCTTTCTCATAGACCACCTCCATGCAGATCCCACACACCATG
TCCTTGCTGCGCTGCACGGCAAATGAGAGCTCCATGTCCTTCTCATGGGCCTCAATGCACGATTTGATAT
GCTGCGATCTCTGGGCAGCATCCATTGGATGCAGGACCTGCAGCCC
