[The description below was written by a language model from this plasmid's Addgene catalogue record.]
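Description:
pEGFP-MKRN1 WT is a mammalian expression plasmid built on a pEGFP-C backbone, carrying wild-type human MKRN1 (makorin ring finger protein 1, also known as RNF61). It is maintained in E. coli as a high-copy plasmid under kanamycin selection. The record does not include a feature table, so the origin of replication and any mammalian selection marker are not explicitly documented. The restriction sites used to insert the gene are also listed as unknown.

Expression is driven by the CMV promoter, a strong constitutive promoter active in most mammalian cell lines. The MKRN1 coding sequence sits downstream of and in frame with the GFP encoded by the backbone, so the product is a fusion protein with GFP at the N terminus of MKRN1. The listed reverse sequencing primer anneals in an SV40 polyadenylation region, which suggests that an SV40 polyA signal lies downstream of the insert to terminate and process the transcript.

The stated purpose is to detect the localization of MKRN1 in live mammalian cells: after transfection, the fluorescence of the fusion protein reports the subcellular distribution of MKRN1 without fixation or antibody staining. The "WT" designation indicates the unmutated form, which makes it a natural reference for comparison with any mutant versions, although no such variants are described in this record. The associated publication concerns MKRN1-mediated post-translational regulation of p14ARF in gastric tumorigenesis, which is the research context in which the plasmid was generated.
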