Addgene plasmid #78766: pEGFP-MKRN1 WT
Purpose: To detect localization of MKRN1 in live mammalian cells
Depositing lab: Jaewhan Song. Depositing organization: Yonsei University. Publication: Acceleration of gastric tumorigenesis through MKRN1-mediated posttranslational regulation of p14ARF. Ko A, Shin JY, Seo J, Lee KD, Lee EW, Lee MS, Lee HW, Choi IJ, Jeong JS, Chun KH, Song J. J Natl Cancer Inst. 2012 Nov 7;104(21):1660-72. doi: 10.1093/jnci/djs424. Epub 2012 Oct 25. PubMed 23104211.
Backbone
  Vector backbone: pEGFP-C
  Vector type: Mammalian Expression
Growth in bacteria
  Bacterial resistance: Kanamycin, 50 μg/mL
  Growth temperature: 37°C
  Growth strain: DH5alpha
  Copy number: High Copy
Gene/Insert
  Gene/Insert name: MKRN1
  Species: H. sapiens (human)
  Entrez Gene: MKRN1 (a.k.a. RNF61)
  Promoter: CMV
  Tag / fusion protein: GFP (N terminal on backbone)
  Cloning method: Restriction Enzyme; 5′ cloning site unknown (unknown if destroyed); 3′ cloning site unknown (unknown if destroyed)
  Sequencing primers: 5′ EGFP-C; 3′ SV40pA-R
Terms and licenses: Academic/Nonprofit Terms; Industry Terms: Not Available to Industry
How to cite: pEGFP-MKRN1 WT was a gift from Jaewhan Song (Addgene plasmid # 78766 ; http://n2t.net/addgene:78766 ; RRID:Addgene_78766)
